Addgene plasmid #140851: pLz26_CsoS2_N1-N2_GFP
Purpose: His-tagged first two N-peptides of NTD fused to Superfolder GFP ([N1-N2]-GFP) used for MST, pET-14b backbone
Depositing lab: David Savage. Depositing organization: University of California, Berkeley. Publication: Multivalent interactions between CsoS2 and Rubisco mediate alpha-carboxysome formation. Oltrogge LM, Chaijarasphong T, Chen AW, Bolin ER, Marqusee S, Savage DF. Nat Struct Mol Biol. 2020 Mar;27(3):281-287. doi: 10.1038/s41594-020-0387-7. Epub 2020 Mar 2. PubMed 32123388.
Backbone
  Vector backbone: pET-14b
  Backbone manufacturer: Novagen
  Backbone size w/o insert (bp): 4614
  Total vector size (bp): 5781
  Modifications to backbone: elimination of built-in His-tag and thrombin recognition site; introduction of BsaI sites for Golden Gate assembly
  Vector type: Bacterial Expression
Growth in bacteria
  Bacterial resistance: Ampicillin, 100 μg/mL
  Growth temperature: 37°C
  Growth strain: DH5alpha
  Copy number: High Copy
Gene/Insert
  Gene/Insert name: CsoS2 NTD repeats 1-2 fused to GFP (alt name: [N1-N2]-GFP)
  Insert size (bp): 1173
  Promoter: T7
  Tag / fusion protein: Hexahistidine tag (N terminal on insert); Superfolder GFP (C terminal on insert); Strep-Tag II (C terminal on insert)
  Cloning method: Restriction Enzyme; 5′ cloning site BsaI (destroyed during cloning); 3′ cloning site BsaI (destroyed during cloning)
  Sequencing primers: 5′ T7 forward; 3′ T7 reverse
Terms and licenses: Academic/Nonprofit Terms; Industry Terms: Not Available to Industry
How to cite: pLz26_CsoS2_N1-N2_GFP was a gift from David Savage (Addgene plasmid # 140851 ; http://n2t.net/addgene:140851 ; RRID:Addgene_140851)
