[The description below was written by a language model from this plasmid's Addgene catalogue record and pLannotate feature annotations shown in this document.]
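Description:
pLz26_CsoS2_N1-N2_GFP is a 5,781 bp bacterial expression plasmid built on a modified pET-14b backbone, in which the vector's own His-tag and thrombin site were removed and BsaI sites were introduced for Golden Gate assembly (these sites were destroyed on insertion). It replicates in E. coli from a pBR322/ColE1-type origin and carries the bom region and rop gene. The catalogue lists it as high copy, although rop is normally associated with copy-number restraint. Selection is by ampicillin through the bla beta-lactamase gene and its own promoter. The two tetracycline-resistance fragments flanking the expression cassette are remnants of the pBR322 tet gene, which is interrupted by the cloning region, so they should not be taken as a functional marker.

The payload is a single open reading frame driven by the T7 promoter with the phage T7 gene 10 ribosome binding site and closed by the T7 terminator, so expression requires a host that supplies T7 RNA polymerase. The encoded protein begins with a hexahistidine tag followed by a sequence annotated as a partial TEV protease site. Next comes a fragment of CsoS2 from Halothiobacillus neapolitanus, covering the first two N-peptide repeats of its N-terminal domain, and then superfolder GFP. The catalogue also records a C-terminal Strep-Tag II, which the automated annotation does not call. A short "SET1" fragment match just before the terminator is probably a backbone-derived hit rather than a designed tag. The depositor and sequencing-derived records show the same features in different circular orientations.

CsoS2 is a scaffolding protein essential for alpha-carboxysome assembly. This [N1-N2]-GFP fusion was made as a purifiable, fluorescent probe for microscale thermophoresis, in work on multivalent binding between CsoS2 and Rubisco.
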