Features (pLannotate 1.2.2; 17 found; start..end, strand, type, name):
     18..918     -  CDS            TcR (fragment): tetracycline efflux protein; tet; confers resistance to tetracycline
    940..958     +  promoter       T7 promoter: promoter for bacteriophage T7 RNA polymerase
    990..1012    +  RBS            RBS: efficient ribosome binding site from bacteriophage T7 gene 10 (Olins and Rangwala, 1989)
   1022..1039    +  CDS            6xHis: 6xHis affinity tag
   1040..1057    +  CDS            TEV site (fragment): tobacco etch virus (TEV) protease recognition and cleavage site
   1061..1435    +  CDS            csoS2 (fragment): CSOS2_HALNC - Experimental evidence at protein level: Swiss-Prot protein existence level 1. Unlike beta-carboxysomes, alpha-carboxysomes (Cb) can form without cargo protein. CsoS2 is essential for Cb formation and is also capable of targeting foreign proteins to the Cb. The Cb shell assembles with the aid of CsoS2; CsoS1A, CsoS1B and CsoS1C form the majority of the shell while CsoS4A and CsoS4B form vertices. CsoS1D forms pseudohexamers that probably control metabolite flux into and out of the shell. From Halothiobacillus neapolitanus (strain ATCC 23641 / c2) (Thiobacillus neapolitanus).
   1454..2164    +  CDS            Superfolder GFP: Superfolder GFP is a basic (constitutively fluorescent) green fluorescent protein published in 2005, derived from Aequorea victoria. It is reported to be a very rapidly-maturing weak dimer.
   2207..2256    +  CDS            SET1 (fragment): solubility-enhancement tag derived from T7 phage gene 10B
   2264..2311    +  terminator     T7 terminator: transcription terminator for bacteriophage T7 RNA polymerase
   2337..2629    -  CDS            TcR (fragment): tetracycline efflux protein; tet; confers resistance to tetracycline
   2677..2705    -  promoter       tet promoter: E. coli promoter for tetracycline efflux protein gene
   2818..2922    +  promoter       AmpR promoter: bla
   2923..3780    +  CDS            bla: BLAT_ECOLX - Experimental evidence at protein level: Swiss-Prot protein existence level 1. TEM-type are the most prevalent beta-lactamases in enterobacteria; they hydrolyze the beta-lactam bond in susceptible beta-lactam antibiotics, thus conferring resistance to penicillins and cephalosporins. TEM-3 and TEM-4 are capable of hydrolyzing cefotaxime and ceftazidime. TEM-5 is capable of hydrolyzing ceftazidime. TEM-6 is capable of hydrolyzing ceftazidime and aztreonam. TEM-8/CAZ-2, TEM- 16/CAZ-7 and TEM-24/CAZ-6 are markedly active against ceftazidime. IRT- 4 shows resistance to beta-lactamase in
   3954..4542    +  rep_origin     ori: high-copy-number ColE1/pMB1/pBR322/pUC origin of replication
   4728..4867    -  misc_feature   bom: basis of mobility region from pBR322
   4969..5160    -  CDS            rop: Rop protein, which maintains plasmids at low copy number; rop
   5177..5557    +  CDS            YPB1_ECOLX: Protein predicted: Swiss-Prot protein existence level 4. From Escherichia coli.
>Addgene plasmid #140851 | pLz26_CsoS2_N1-N2_GFP | depositor full sequence | sequence record 273762 | pLz26_CsoS2_N1-N2_GFP sequence 5781 bps
GTGCCGCCGGCTTCCATTCAGGTCGAGGTGGCCCGGCTCCATGCACCGCGACGCAACGCGGGGAGGCAGA
CAAGGTATAGGGCGGCGCCTACAATCCATGCCAACCCGTTCCATGTGCTCGCCGAGGCGGCATAAATCGC
CGTGACGATCAGCGGTCCAGTGATCGAAGTTAGGCTGGTAAGAGCCGCGAGCGATCCTTGAAGCTGTCCC
TGATGGTCGTCATCTACCTGCCTGGACAGCATGGCCTGCAACGCGGGCATCCCGATGCCGCCGGAAGCGA
GAAGAATCATAATGGGGAAGGCCATCCAGCCTCGCGTCGCGAACGCCAGCAAGACGTAGCCCAGCGCGTC
GGCCGCCATGCCGGCGATAATGGCCTGCTTCTCGCCGAAACGTTTGGTGGCGGGACCAGTGACGAAGGCT
TGAGCGAGGGCGTGCAAGATTCCGAATACCGCAAGCGACAGGCCGATCATCGTCGCGCTCCAGCGAAAGC
GGTCCTCGCCGAAAATGACCCAGAGCGCTGCCGGCACCTGTCCTACGAGTTGCATGATAAAGAAGACAGT
CATAAGTGCGGCGACGATAGTCATGCCCCGCGCCCACCGGAAGGAGCTGACTGGGTTGAAGGCTCTCAAG
GGCATCGGTCGACGCTCTCCCTTATGCGACTCCTGCATTAGGAAGCAGCCCAGTAGTAGGTTGAGGCCGT
TGAGCACCGCCGCCGCAAGGAATGGTGCATGCAAGGAGATGGCGCCCAACAGTCCCCCGGCCACGGGGCC
TGCCACCATACCCACGCCGAAACAAGCGCTCATGAGCCCGAAGTGGCGAGCCCGATCTTCCCCATCGGTG
ATGTCGGCGATATAGGCGCCAGCAACCGCACCTGTGGCGCCGGTGATGCCGGCCACGATGCGTCCGGCGT
AGAGGATCGAGATCTCGATCCCGCGAAATTAATACGACTCACTATAGGGACACCACAACGGTTTCCCTCT
AGAAATAATTTTGTTTAACTTTAAGAAGGAGATATACCATGCACCATCACCATCACCATGAAAACCTGTA
CTTCCAGTCCCCTTCACAGTCAGGAATGAATCCTGCCGACCTGAGCGGACTCTCTGGCAAGGAACTGGCA
CGCGCACGCCGCGCTGCACTATCCAAGCAAGGGAAAGCAGCTGTTTCTAATAAAACGGCTAGCGTAAACC
GTAGCACTAAACAGGCGGCATCTTCGATCAATACAAATCAGGTGCGCTCTTCTGTAAATGAAGTGCCCAC
TGATTACCAAATGGCGGATCAATTGTGCTCTACGATTGATCATGCTGACTTTGGTACCGAAAGCAATCGC
GTTAGAGATCTCTGCCGTCAACGCAGAGAGGCACTATCAACTATCGGTAAAAAAGCGGTTAAAACCAACG
GCAAGCCGTCGGGTCGCGTTCGACCACAGCAATCAGGTAGCGGAAGCGGCGGTTCTAAAGGTGAAGAACT
GTTCACCGGTGTTGTTCCGATCCTGGTTGAACTGGATGGTGATGTTAACGGCCACAAATTCTCTGTTCGT
GGTGAAGGTGAAGGTGATGCAACCAACGGTAAACTGACCCTGAAATTCATCTGCACTACCGGTAAACTGC
CGGTTCCATGGCCGACTCTGGTGACTACCCTGACCTATGGTGTTCAGTGTTTTTCTCGTTACCCGGATCA
CATGAAGCAGCATGATTTCTTCAAATCTGCAATGCCGGAAGGTTATGTACAGGAGCGCACCATTTCTTTC
AAAGACGATGGCACCTACAAAACCCGTGCAGAGGTTAAATTTGAAGGTGATACTCTGGTGAACCGTATTG
AACTGAAAGGCATTGATTTCAAAGAGGACGGCAACATCCTGGGCCACAAACTGGAATATAACTTCAACTC
CCATAACGTTTACATCACCGCAGACAAACAGAAGAACGGTATCAAAGCTAACTTCAAAATTCGCCATAAC
GTTGAAGACGGTAGCGTACAGCTGGCGGACCACTACCAGCAGAACACTCCGATCGGTGATGGTCCGGTTC
TGCTGCCGGATAACCACTACCTGTCCACCCAGTCTAAACTGTCCAAAGACCCGAACGAAAAGCGCGACCA
CATGGTGCTGCTGGAGTTCGTTACTGCAGCAGGTATCACGCACGGCATGGATGAGCTCTACAAATGGAGT
CATCCACAGTTTGAAAAGTAAAGCGGTTAAGATCCGGCTGCTAACAAAGCCCGAAAGGAAGCTGAGTTGG
CTGCTGCCACCGCTGAGCAATAACTAGCATAACCCCTTGGGGCCTCTAAACGGGTCTTGAGGGGTTTTTT
GCTGAAAGGAGGAACTATATCCGGATATCCACAGGACGGGTGTGGTCGCCATGATCGCGTAGTCGATAGT
GGCTCCAAGTAGCGAAGCGAGCAGGACTGGGCGGCGGCCAAAGCGGTCGGACAGTGCTCCGAGAACGGGT
GCGCATAGAAATTGCATCAACGCATATAGCGCTAGCAGCACGCCATAGTGACTGGCGATGCTGTCGGAAT
GGACGATATCCCGCAAGAGGCCCGGCAGTACCGGCATAACCAAGCCTATGCCTACAGCATCCAGGGTGAC
GGTGCCGAGGATGACGATGAGCGCATTGTTAGATTTCATACACGGTGCCTGACTGCGTTAGCAATTTAAC
TGTGATAAACTACCGCATTAAAGCTTATCGATGATAAGCTGTCAAACATGAGAATTCTTGAAGACGAAAG
GGCCTCGTGATACGCCTATTTTTATAGGTTAATGTCATGATAATAATGGTTTCTTAGACGTCAGGTGGCA
CTTTTCGGGGAAATGTGCGCGGAACCCCTATTTGTTTATTTTTCTAAATACATTCAAATATGTATCCGCT
CATGAGACAATAACCCTGATAAATGCTTCAATAATATTGAAAAAGGAAGAGTATGAGTATTCAACATTTC
CGTGTCGCCCTTATTCCCTTTTTTGCGGCATTTTGCCTTCCTGTTTTTGCTCACCCAGAAACGCTGGTGA
AAGTAAAAGATGCTGAAGATCAGTTGGGTGCACGAGTGGGTTACATCGAACTGGATCTCAACAGCGGTAA
GATCCTTGAGAGTTTTCGCCCCGAAGAACGTTTTCCAATGATGAGCACTTTTAAAGTTCTGCTATGTGGC
GCGGTATTATCCCGTGTTGACGCCGGGCAAGAGCAACTCGGTCGCCGCATACACTATTCTCAGAATGACT
TGGTTGAGTACTCACCAGTCACAGAAAAGCATCTTACGGATGGCATGACAGTAAGAGAATTATGCAGTGC
TGCCATAACCATGAGTGATAACACTGCGGCCAACTTACTTCTGACAACGATCGGAGGACCGAAGGAGCTA
ACCGCTTTTTTGCACAACATGGGGGATCATGTAACTCGCCTTGATCGTTGGGAACCGGAGCTGAATGAAG
CCATACCAAACGACGAGCGTGACACCACGATGCCTGCAGCAATGGCAACAACGTTGCGCAAACTATTAAC
TGGCGAACTACTTACTCTAGCTTCCCGGCAACAATTAATAGACTGGATGGAGGCGGATAAAGTTGCAGGA
CCACTTCTGCGCTCGGCCCTTCCGGCTGGCTGGTTTATTGCTGATAAATCTGGAGCCGGTGAGCGTGGCT
CTCGCGGTATCATTGCAGCACTGGGGCCAGATGGTAAGCCCTCCCGTATCGTAGTTATCTACACGACGGG
GAGTCAGGCAACTATGGATGAACGAAATAGACAGATCGCTGAGATAGGTGCCTCACTGATTAAGCATTGG
TAACTGTCAGACCAAGTTTACTCATATATACTTTAGATTGATTTAAAACTTCATTTTTAATTTAAAAGGA
TCTAGGTGAAGATCCTTTTTGATAATCTCATGACCAAAATCCCTTAACGTGAGTTTTCGTTCCACTGAGC
GTCAGACCCCGTAGAAAAGATCAAAGGATCTTCTTGAGATCCTTTTTTTCTGCGCGTAATCTGCTGCTTG
CAAACAAAAAAACCACCGCTACCAGCGGTGGTTTGTTTGCCGGATCAAGAGCTACCAACTCTTTTTCCGA
AGGTAACTGGCTTCAGCAGAGCGCAGATACCAAATACTGTCCTTCTAGTGTAGCCGTAGTTAGGCCACCA
CTTCAAGAACTCTGTAGCACCGCCTACATACCTCGCTCTGCTAATCCTGTTACCAGTGGCTGCTGCCAGT
GGCGATAAGTCGTGTCTTACCGGGTTGGACTCAAGACGATAGTTACCGGATAAGGCGCAGCGGTCGGGCT
GAACGGGGGGTTCGTGCACACAGCCCAGCTTGGAGCGAACGACCTACACCGAACTGAGATACCTACAGCG
TGAGCTATGAGAAAGCGCCACGCTTCCCGAAGGGAGAAAGGCGGACAGGTATCCGGTAAGCGGCAGGGTC
GGAACAGGAGAGCGCACGAGGGAGCTTCCAGGGGGAAACGCCTGGTATCTTTATAGTCCTGTCGGGTTTC
GCCACCTCTGACTTGAGCGTCGATTTTTGTGATGCTCGTCAGGGGGGCGGAGCCTATGGAAAAACGCCAG
CAACGCGGCCTTTTTACGGTTCCTGGCCTTTTGCTGGCCTTTTGCTCACATGTTCTTTCCTGCGTTATCC
CCTGATTCTGTGGATAACCGTATTACCGCCTTTGAGTGAGCTGATACCGCTCGCCGCAGCCGAACGACCG
AGCGCAGCGAGTCAGTGAGCGAGGAAGCGGAAGAGCGCCTGATGCGGTATTTTCTCCTTACGCATCTGTG
CGGTATTTCACACCGCAATGGTGCACTCTCAGTACAATCTGCTCTGATGCCGCATAGTTAAGCCAGTATA
CACTCCGCTATCGCTACGTGACTGGGTCATGGCTGCGCCCCGACACCCGCCAACACCCGCTGACGCGCCC
TGACGGGCTTGTCTGCTCCCGGCATCCGCTTACAGACAAGCTGTGACCGCCTCCGGGAGCTGCATGTGTC
AGAGGTTTTCACCGTCATCACCGAAACGCGCGAGGCAGCTGCGGTAAAGCTCATCAGCGTGGTCGTGAAG
CGATTCACAGATGTCTGCCTGTTCATCCGCGTCCAGCTCGTTGAGTTTCTCCAGAAGCGTTAATGTCTGG
CTTCTGATAAAGCGGGCCATGTTAAGGGCGGTTTTTTCCTGTTTGGTCACTGATGCCTCCGTGTAAGGGG
GATTTCTGTTCATGGGGGTAATGATACCGATGAAACGAGAGAGGATGCTCACGATACGGGTTACTGATGA
TGAACATGCCCGGTTACTGGAACGTTGTGAGGGTAAACAACTGGCGGTATGGATGCGGCGGGACCAGAGA
AAAATCACTCAGGGTCAATGCCAGCGCTTCGTTAATACAGATGTAGGTGTTCCACAGGGTAGCCAGCAGC
ATCCTGCGATGCAGATCCGGAACATAATGGTGCAGGGCGCTGACTTCCGCGTTTCCAGACTTTACGAAAC
ACGGAAACCGAAGACCATTCATGTTGTTGCTCAGGTCGCAGACGTTTTGCAGCAGCAGTCGCTTCACGTT
CGCTCGCGTATCGGTGATTCATTCTGCTAACCAGTAAGGCAACCCCGCCAGCCTAGCCGGGTCCTCAACG
ACAGGAGCACGATCATGCGCACCCGTGGCCAGGACCCAACGCTGCCCGAGATGCGCCGCGTGCGGCTGCT
GGAGATGGCGGACGCGATGGATATGTTCTGCCAAGGGTTGGTTTGCGCATTCACAGTTCTCCGCAAGAAT
TGATTGGCTCCAATTCTTGGAGTGGTGAATCCGTTAGCGAG
