Features (pLannotate 1.2.2; 17 found; start..end, strand, type, name):
      1..18      +  CDS            6xHis: 6xHis affinity tag
     19..36      +  CDS            TEV site (fragment): tobacco etch virus (TEV) protease recognition and cleavage site
     40..414     +  CDS            csoS2 (fragment): CSOS2_HALNC - Experimental evidence at protein level: Swiss-Prot protein existence level 1. Unlike beta-carboxysomes, alpha-carboxysomes (Cb) can form without cargo protein. CsoS2 is essential for Cb formation and is also capable of targeting foreign proteins to the Cb. The Cb shell assembles with the aid of CsoS2; CsoS1A, CsoS1B and CsoS1C form the majority of the shell while CsoS4A and CsoS4B form vertices. CsoS1D forms pseudohexamers that probably control metabolite flux into and out of the shell. From Halothiobacillus neapolitanus (strain ATCC 23641 / c2) (Thiobacillus neapolitanus).
    433..1143    +  CDS            Superfolder GFP: Superfolder GFP is a basic (constitutively fluorescent) green fluorescent protein published in 2005, derived from Aequorea victoria. It is reported to be a very rapidly-maturing weak dimer.
   1186..1235    +  CDS            SET1 (fragment): solubility-enhancement tag derived from T7 phage gene 10B
   1243..1290    +  terminator     T7 terminator: transcription terminator for bacteriophage T7 RNA polymerase
   1316..1608    -  CDS            TcR (fragment): tetracycline efflux protein; tet; confers resistance to tetracycline
   1656..1684    -  promoter       tet promoter: E. coli promoter for tetracycline efflux protein gene
   1797..1901    +  promoter       AmpR promoter: bla
   1902..2759    +  CDS            bla: BLAT_ECOLX - Experimental evidence at protein level: Swiss-Prot protein existence level 1. TEM-type are the most prevalent beta-lactamases in enterobacteria; they hydrolyze the beta-lactam bond in susceptible beta-lactam antibiotics, thus conferring resistance to penicillins and cephalosporins. TEM-3 and TEM-4 are capable of hydrolyzing cefotaxime and ceftazidime. TEM-5 is capable of hydrolyzing ceftazidime. TEM-6 is capable of hydrolyzing ceftazidime and aztreonam. TEM-8/CAZ-2, TEM- 16/CAZ-7 and TEM-24/CAZ-6 are markedly active against ceftazidime. IRT- 4 shows resistance to beta-lactamase in
   2933..3521    +  rep_origin     ori: high-copy-number ColE1/pMB1/pBR322/pUC origin of replication
   3707..3846    -  misc_feature   bom: basis of mobility region from pBR322
   3948..4139    -  CDS            rop: Rop protein, which maintains plasmids at low copy number; rop
   4156..4536    +  CDS            YPB1_ECOLX: Protein predicted: Swiss-Prot protein existence level 4. From Escherichia coli.
   4778..5678    -  CDS            TcR (fragment): tetracycline efflux protein; tet; confers resistance to tetracycline
   5700..5718    +  promoter       T7 promoter: promoter for bacteriophage T7 RNA polymerase
   5750..5772    +  RBS            RBS: efficient ribosome binding site from bacteriophage T7 gene 10 (Olins and Rangwala, 1989)
>Addgene plasmid #140851 | pLz26_CsoS2_N1-N2_GFP | addgene full sequence | sequence record 297981 | Addgene NGS Result
CACCATCACCATCACCATGAAAACCTGTACTTCCAGTCCCCTTCACAGTCAGGAATGAATCCTGCCGACC
TGAGCGGACTCTCTGGCAAGGAACTGGCACGCGCACGCCGCGCTGCACTATCCAAGCAAGGGAAAGCAGC
TGTTTCTAATAAAACGGCTAGCGTAAACCGTAGCACTAAACAGGCGGCATCTTCGATCAATACAAATCAG
GTGCGCTCTTCTGTAAATGAAGTGCCCACTGATTACCAAATGGCGGATCAATTGTGCTCTACGATTGATC
ATGCTGACTTTGGTACCGAAAGCAATCGCGTTAGAGATCTCTGCCGTCAACGCAGAGAGGCACTATCAAC
TATCGGTAAAAAAGCGGTTAAAACCAACGGCAAGCCGTCGGGTCGCGTTCGACCACAGCAATCAGGTAGC
GGAAGCGGCGGTTCTAAAGGTGAAGAACTGTTCACCGGTGTTGTTCCGATCCTGGTTGAACTGGATGGTG
ATGTTAACGGCCACAAATTCTCTGTTCGTGGTGAAGGTGAAGGTGATGCAACCAACGGTAAACTGACCCT
GAAATTCATCTGCACTACCGGTAAACTGCCGGTTCCATGGCCGACTCTGGTGACTACCCTGACCTATGGT
GTTCAGTGTTTTTCTCGTTACCCGGATCACATGAAGCAGCATGATTTCTTCAAATCTGCAATGCCGGAAG
GTTATGTACAGGAGCGCACCATTTCTTTCAAAGACGATGGCACCTACAAAACCCGTGCAGAGGTTAAATT
TGAAGGTGATACTCTGGTGAACCGTATTGAACTGAAAGGCATTGATTTCAAAGAGGACGGCAACATCCTG
GGCCACAAACTGGAATATAACTTCAACTCCCATAACGTTTACATCACCGCAGACAAACAGAAGAACGGTA
TCAAAGCTAACTTCAAAATTCGCCATAACGTTGAAGACGGTAGCGTACAGCTGGCGGACCACTACCAGCA
GAACACTCCGATCGGTGATGGTCCGGTTCTGCTGCCGGATAACCACTACCTGTCCACCCAGTCTAAACTG
TCCAAAGACCCGAACGAAAAGCGCGACCACATGGTGCTGCTGGAGTTCGTTACTGCAGCAGGTATCACGC
ACGGCATGGATGAGCTCTACAAATGGAGTCATCCACAGTTTGAAAAGTAAAGCGGTTAAGATCCGGCTGC
TAACAAAGCCCGAAAGGAAGCTGAGTTGGCTGCTGCCACCGCTGAGCAATAACTAGCATAACCCCTTGGG
GCCTCTAAACGGGTCTTGAGGGGTTTTTTGCTGAAAGGAGGAACTATATCCGGATATCCACAGGACGGGT
GTGGTCGCCATGATCGCGTAGTCGATAGTGGCTCCAAGTAGCGAAGCGAGCAGGACTGGGCGGCGGCCAA
AGCGGTCGGACAGTGCTCCGAGAACGGGTGCGCATAGAAATTGCATCAACGCATATAGCGCTAGCAGCAC
GCCATAGTGACTGGCGATGCTGTCGGAATGGACGATATCCCGCAAGAGGCCCGGCAGTACCGGCATAACC
AAGCCTATGCCTACAGCATCCAGGGTGACGGTGCCGAGGATGACGATGAGCGCATTGTTAGATTTCATAC
ACGGTGCCTGACTGCGTTAGCAATTTAACTGTGATAAACTACCGCATTAAAGCTTATCGATGATAAGCTG
TCAAACATGAGAATTCTTGAAGACGAAAGGGCCTCGTGATACGCCTATTTTTATAGGTTAATGTCATGAT
AATAATGGTTTCTTAGACGTCAGGTGGCACTTTTCGGGGAAATGTGCGCGGAACCCCTATTTGTTTATTT
TTCTAAATACATTCAAATATGTATCCGCTCATGAGACAATAACCCTGATAAATGCTTCAATAATATTGAA
AAAGGAAGAGTATGAGTATTCAACATTTCCGTGTCGCCCTTATTCCCTTTTTTGCGGCATTTTGCCTTCC
TGTTTTTGCTCACCCAGAAACGCTGGTGAAAGTAAAAGATGCTGAAGATCAGTTGGGTGCACGAGTGGGT
TACATCGAACTGGATCTCAACAGCGGTAAGATCCTTGAGAGTTTTCGCCCCGAAGAACGTTTTCCAATGA
TGAGCACTTTTAAAGTTCTGCTATGTGGCGCGGTATTATCCCGTGTTGACGCCGGGCAAGAGCAACTCGG
TCGCCGCATACACTATTCTCAGAATGACTTGGTTGAGTACTCACCAGTCACAGAAAAGCATCTTACGGAT
GGCATGACAGTAAGAGAATTATGCAGTGCTGCCATAACCATGAGTGATAACACTGCGGCCAACTTACTTC
TGACAACGATCGGAGGACCGAAGGAGCTAACCGCTTTTTTGCACAACATGGGGGATCATGTAACTCGCCT
TGATCGTTGGGAACCGGAGCTGAATGAAGCCATACCAAACGACGAGCGTGACACCACGATGCCTGCAGCA
ATGGCAACAACGTTGCGCAAACTATTAACTGGCGAACTACTTACTCTAGCTTCCCGGCAACAATTAATAG
ACTGGATGGAGGCGGATAAAGTTGCAGGACCACTTCTGCGCTCGGCCCTTCCGGCTGGCTGGTTTATTGC
TGATAAATCTGGAGCCGGTGAGCGTGGCTCTCGCGGTATCATTGCAGCACTGGGGCCAGATGGTAAGCCC
TCCCGTATCGTAGTTATCTACACGACGGGGAGTCAGGCAACTATGGATGAACGAAATAGACAGATCGCTG
AGATAGGTGCCTCACTGATTAAGCATTGGTAACTGTCAGACCAAGTTTACTCATATATACTTTAGATTGA
TTTAAAACTTCATTTTTAATTTAAAAGGATCTAGGTGAAGATCCTTTTTGATAATCTCATGACCAAAATC
CCTTAACGTGAGTTTTCGTTCCACTGAGCGTCAGACCCCGTAGAAAAGATCAAAGGATCTTCTTGAGATC
CTTTTTTTCTGCGCGTAATCTGCTGCTTGCAAACAAAAAAACCACCGCTACCAGCGGTGGTTTGTTTGCC
GGATCAAGAGCTACCAACTCTTTTTCCGAAGGTAACTGGCTTCAGCAGAGCGCAGATACCAAATACTGTC
CTTCTAGTGTAGCCGTAGTTAGGCCACCACTTCAAGAACTCTGTAGCACCGCCTACATACCTCGCTCTGC
TAATCCTGTTACCAGTGGCTGCTGCCAGTGGCGATAAGTCGTGTCTTACCGGGTTGGACTCAAGACGATA
GTTACCGGATAAGGCGCAGCGGTCGGGCTGAACGGGGGGTTCGTGCACACAGCCCAGCTTGGAGCGAACG
ACCTACACCGAACTGAGATACCTACAGCGTGAGCTATGAGAAAGCGCCACGCTTCCCGAAGGGAGAAAGG
CGGACAGGTATCCGGTAAGCGGCAGGGTCGGAACAGGAGAGCGCACGAGGGAGCTTCCAGGGGGAAACGC
CTGGTATCTTTATAGTCCTGTCGGGTTTCGCCACCTCTGACTTGAGCGTCGATTTTTGTGATGCTCGTCA
GGGGGGCGGAGCCTATGGAAAAACGCCAGCAACGCGGCCTTTTTACGGTTCCTGGCCTTTTGCTGGCCTT
TTGCTCACATGTTCTTTCCTGCGTTATCCCCTGATTCTGTGGATAACCGTATTACCGCCTTTGAGTGAGC
TGATACCGCTCGCCGCAGCCGAACGACCGAGCGCAGCGAGTCAGTGAGCGAGGAAGCGGAAGAGCGCCTG
ATGCGGTATTTTCTCCTTACGCATCTGTGCGGTATTTCACACCGCAATGGTGCACTCTCAGTACAATCTG
CTCTGATGCCGCATAGTTAAGCCAGTATACACTCCGCTATCGCTACGTGACTGGGTCATGGCTGCGCCCC
GACACCCGCCAACACCCGCTGACGCGCCCTGACGGGCTTGTCTGCTCCCGGCATCCGCTTACAGACAAGC
TGTGACCGCCTCCGGGAGCTGCATGTGTCAGAGGTTTTCACCGTCATCACCGAAACGCGCGAGGCAGCTG
CGGTAAAGCTCATCAGCGTGGTCGTGAAGCGATTCACAGATGTCTGCCTGTTCATCCGCGTCCAGCTCGT
TGAGTTTCTCCAGAAGCGTTAATGTCTGGCTTCTGATAAAGCGGGCCATGTTAAGGGCGGTTTTTTCCTG
TTTGGTCACTGATGCCTCCGTGTAAGGGGGATTTCTGTTCATGGGGGTAATGATACCGATGAAACGAGAG
AGGATGCTCACGATACGGGTTACTGATGATGAACATGCCCGGTTACTGGAACGTTGTGAGGGTAAACAAC
TGGCGGTATGGATGCGGCGGGACCAGAGAAAAATCACTCAGGGTCAATGCCAGCGCTTCGTTAATACAGA
TGTAGGTGTTCCACAGGGTAGCCAGCAGCATCCTGCGATGCAGATCCGGAACATAATGGTGCAGGGCGCT
GACTTCCGCGTTTCCAGACTTTACGAAACACGGAAACCGAAGACCATTCATGTTGTTGCTCAGGTCGCAG
ACGTTTTGCAGCAGCAGTCGCTTCACGTTCGCTCGCGTATCGGTGATTCATTCTGCTAACCAGTAAGGCA
ACCCCGCCAGCCTAGCCGGGTCCTCAACGACAGGAGCACGATCATGCGCACCCGTGGCCAGGACCCAACG
CTGCCCGAGATGCGCCGCGTGCGGCTGCTGGAGATGGCGGACGCGATGGATATGTTCTGCCAAGGGTTGG
TTTGCGCATTCACAGTTCTCCGCAAGAATTGATTGGCTCCAATTCTTGGAGTGGTGAATCCGTTAGCGAG
GTGCCGCCGGCTTCCATTCAGGTCGAGGTGGCCCGGCTCCATGCACCGCGACGCAACGCGGGGAGGCAGA
CAAGGTATAGGGCGGCGCCTACAATCCATGCCAACCCGTTCCATGTGCTCGCCGAGGCGGCATAAATCGC
CGTGACGATCAGCGGTCCAATGATCGAAGTTAGGCTGGTAAGAGCCGCGAGCGATCCTTGAAGCTGTCCC
TGATGGTCGTCATCTACCTGCCTGGACAGCATGGCCTGCAACGCGGGCATCCCGATGCCGCCGGAAGCGA
GAAGAATCATAATGGGGAAGGCCATCCAGCCTCGCGTCGCGAACGCCAGCAAGACGTAGCCCAGCGCGTC
GGCCGCCATGCCGGCGATAATGGCCTGCTTCTCGCCGAAACGTTTGGTGGCGGGACCAGTGACGAAGGCT
TGAGCGAGGGCGTGCAAGATTCCGAATACCGCAAGCGACAGGCCGATCATCGTCGCGCTCCAGCGAAAGC
GGTCCTCGCCGAAAATGACCCAGAGCGCTGCCGGCACCTGTCCTACGAGTTGCATGATAAAGAAGACAGT
CATAAGTGCGGCGACGATAGTCATGCCCCGCGCCCACCGGAAGGAGCTGACTGGGTTGAAGGCTCTCAAG
GGCATCGGTCGACGCTCTCCCTTATGCGACTCCTGCATTAGGAAGCAGCCCAGTAGTAGGTTGAGGCCGT
TGAGCACCGCCGCCGCAAGGAATGGTGCATGCAAGGAGATGGCGCCCAACAGTCCCCCGGCCACGGGGCC
TGCCACCATACCCACGCCGAAACAAGCGCTCATGAGCCCGAAGTGGCGAGCCCGATCTTCCCCATCGGTG
ATGTCGGCGATATAGGCGCCAGCAACCGCACCTGTGGCGCCGGTGATGCCGGCCACGATGCGTCCGGCGT
AGAGGATCGAGATCTCGATCCCGCGAAATTAATACGACTCACTATAGGGACACCACAACGGTTTCCCTCT
AGAAATAATTTTGTTTAACTTTAAGAAGGAGATATACCATG
